>Addgene plasmid #207701 | qTAG-N-Zeo-sTagRFP | addgene full sequence | sequence record 413762 | Addgene NGS Result
TCGCGCGTTTCGGTGATGACGGTGAAAACCTCTGACACATGCAGCTCCCGGAGACGGTCACAGCTTGTCT
GTAAGCGGATGCCGGGAGCAGACAAGCCCGTCAGGGCGCGTCAGCGGGTGTTGGCGGGTGTCGGGGCTGG
CTTAACTATGCGGCATCAGAGCAGATTGTACTGAGAGTGCACCATATGCGGTGTGAAATACCGCACAGAT
GCGTAAGGAGAAAATACCGCATCAGGCGCCATTCGCCATTCAGGCTGCGCAACTGTTGGGAAGGGCGATC
GGTGCGGGCCTCTTCGCTATTACGCCAGCTGGCGAAAGGGGGATGTGCTGCAAGGCGATTAAGTTGGGTA
ACGCCAGGGTTTTCCCAGTCACGACGTTGTAAAACGACGGCCAGTGAATTCGGCAAGAGCAAGACCGGTA
GCTACCGTTCGTATAGCATACATTATACGAAGTTATCTGCTAGCATGGCCAAGTTGACCAGTGCCGTTCC
GGTGCTCACCGCGCGCGACGTCGCCGGAGCGGTCGAGTTCTGGACCGACCGGCTCGGGTTCAGCCGGGAC
TTCGTGGAGGACGACTTCGCCGGTGTGGTCCGGGACGACGTGACCCTGTTCATCAGCGCGGTCCAGGACC
AGGTGGTGCCGGACAACACCCTGGCCTGGGTGTGGGTGCGCGGCCTGGACGAGCTGTACGCCGAGTGGTC
GGAGGTCGTGTCCACGAACTTCCGGGACGCCTCCGGGCCGGCCATGACCGAGATCGGCGAGCAGCCGTGG
GGGCGGGAGTTCGCCCTGCGCGACCCGGCCGGCAACTGCGTGCACTTCGTGGCCGAGGAGCAGGACGGAT
CCGGAGCTACTAACTTCAGCCTGCTGAAGCAGGCCGGAGACGTGGAGGAGAACCCTGGACCTTCTAGAAT
AACTTCGTATAGCATACATTATACGAACGGTAGCACGCGTGGAGGTGGCGGTTCCGGCAAGCCCATCCCC
AACCCCCTGCTGGGCCTGGACAGCACCGGAGGTGGCGGATCAATGGTGTCTAAGGGCGAGGAACTGATTA
AGGAGAATATGCACATGAAGCTGTACATGGAGGGCACCGTGAACAACCACCACTTCAAATGCACCTCCGA
GGGCGAAGGCAAGCCCTACGAGGGCACCCAGACCATGAGAATCAAGGTGGTCGAGGGCGGCCCTCTCCCC
TTCGCCTTCGACATCCTGGCTACCAGCTTCATGTACGGCAGCAGAACCTTCATCAACCACACCCAGGGCA
TCCCCGATTTCTTTAAGCAGTCCTTCCCAGAGGGCTTCACATGGGAGAGAGTCACCACATACGAGGACGG
GGGCGTGCTGACCGCCACCCAGGACACCAGCCTCCAGGACGGCTGCCTCATCTACAACGTCAAGATCAGA
GGGGTGAACTTCCCATCCAACGGCCCTGTGATGCAGAAGAAAACACTCGGCTGGGAGGCCAACACCGAGA
TGCTGTACCCCGCTGACGGCGGCCTGGAAGGCAGAACCGTCATGGCCCTGAAGCTCGTGGGCGGGGGCCA
CCTGATCTGCAACTTCAAGACCACATACAGGTCCAAGAAACCCGCTAAGAACCTGAAGATGCCCGGAGTG
TACTATGTGGACCACAGACTGGAGAGAATCAAGGAGGCCGACAAAGAGACATACGTCGAGCAGCACGAGG
TGGCTGTGGCCAGATACTGCGACCTCCCTAGCAAACTGGGCCACAAGCTGAACGGCATGGACGAGCTGTA
CAAGGGTGGAGGCGGATCTCTCGAGGGAGGAAGCGGAGGATCTGGCGGTACCAAGCTTGGCGTAATCATG
GTCATAGCTGTTTCCTGTGTGAAATTGTTATCCGCTCACAATTCCACACAACATACGAGCCGGAAGCATA
AAGTGTAAAGCCTGGGGTGCCTAATGAGTGAGCTAACTCACATTAATTGCGTTGCGCTCACTGCCCGCTT
TCCAGTCGGGAAACCTGTCGTGCCAGCTGCATTAATGAATCGGCCAACGCGCGGGGAGAGGCGGTTTGCG
TATTGGGCGCTCTTCCGCTTCCTCGCTCACTGACTCGCTGCGCTCGGTCGTTCGGCTGCGGCGAGCGGTA
TCAGCTCACTCAAAGGCGGTAATACGGTTATCCACAGAATCAGGGGATAACGCAGGAAAGAACATGTGAG
CAAAAGGCCAGCAAAAGGCCAGGAACCGTAAAAAGGCCGCGTTGCTGGCGTTTTTCCATAGGCTCCGCCC
CCCTGACGAGCATCACAAAAATCGACGCTCAAGTCAGAGGTGGCGAAACCCGACAGGACTATAAAGATAC
CAGGCGTTTCCCCCTGGAAGCTCCCTCGTGCGCTCTCCTGTTCCGACCCTGCCGCTTACCGGATACCTGT
CCGCCTTTCTCCCTTCGGGAAGCGTGGCGCTTTCTCATAGCTCACGCTGTAGGTATCTCAGTTCGGTGTA
GGTCGTTCGCTCCAAGCTGGGCTGTGTGCACGAACCCCCCGTTCAGCCCGACCGCTGCGCCTTATCCGGT
AACTATCGTCTTGAGTCCAACCCGGTAAGACACGACTTATCGCCACTGGCAGCAGCCACTGGTAACAGGA
TTAGCAGAGCGAGGTATGTAGGCGGTGCTACAGAGTTCTTGAAGTGGTGGCCTAACTACGGCTACACTAG
AAGAACAGTATTTGGTATCTGCGCTCTGCTGAAGCCAGTTACCTTCGGAAAAAGAGTTGGTAGCTCTTGA
TCCGGCAAACAAACCACCGCTGGTAGCGGTGGTTTTTTTGTTTGCAAGCAGCAGATTACGCGCAGAAAAA
AAGGATCTCAAGAAGATCCTTTGATCTTTTCTACGGGGTCTGACGCTCAGTGGAACGAAAACTCACGTTA
AGGGATTTTGGTCATGAGATTATCAAAAAGGATCTTCACCTAGATCCTTTTAAATTAAAAATGAAGTTTT
AAATCAATCTAAAGTATATATGAGTAAACTTGGTCTGACAGTTACCAATGCTTAATCAGTGAGGCACCTA
TCTCAGCGATCTGTCTATTTCGTTCATCCATAGTTGCCTGACTCCCCGTCGTGTAGATAACTACGATACG
GGAGGGCTTACCATCTGGCCCCAGTGCTGCAATGATACCGCGAGACCCACGCTCACCGGCTCCAGATTTA
TCAGCAATAAACCAGCCAGCCGGAAGGGCCGAGCGCAGAAGTGGTCCTGCAACTTTATCCGCCTCCATCC
AGTCTATTAATTGTTGCCGGGAAGCTAGAGTAAGTAGTTCGCCAGTTAATAGTTTGCGCAACGTTGTTGC
CATTGCTACAGGCATCGTGGTGTCACGCTCGTCGTTTGGTATGGCTTCATTCAGCTCCGGTTCCCAACGA
TCAAGGCGAGTTACATGATCCCCCATGTTGTGCAAAAAAGCGGTTAGCTCCTTCGGTCCTCCGATCGTTG
TCAGAAGTAAGTTGGCCGCAGTGTTATCACTCATGGTTATGGCAGCACTGCATAATTCTCTTACTGTCAT
GCCATCCGTAAGATGCTTTTCTGTGACTGGTGAGTACTCAACCAAGTCATTCTGAGAATAGTGTATGCGG
CGACCGAGTTGCTCTTGCCCGGCGTCAATACGGGATAATACCGCGCCACATAGCAGAACTTTAAAAGTGC
TCATCATTGGAAAACGTTCTTCGGGGCGAAAACTCTCAAGGATCTTACCGCTGTTGAGATCCAGTTCGAT
GTAACCCACTCGTGCACCCAACTGATCTTCAGCATCTTTTACTTTCACCAGCGTTTCTGGGTGAGCAAAA
ACAGGAAGGCAAAATGCCGCAAAAAAGGGAATAAGGGCGACACGGAAATGTTGAATACTCATACTCTTCC
TTTTTCAATATTATTGAAGCATTTATCAGGGTTATTGTCTCATGAGCGGATACATATTTGAATGTATTTA
GAAAAATAAACAAATAGGGGTTCCGCGCACATTTCCCCGAAAAGTGCCACCTGACGTCTAAGAAACCATT
ATTATCATGACATTAACCTATAAAAATAGGCGTATCACGAGGCCCTTTCGTC
Features (pLannotate 1.2.2; 14 found; start..end, strand, type, name):
    137..236     +  misc_feature   bom (fragment): basis of mobility region from pBR322
    242..399     -  CDS            lacZα (fragment): LacZα fragment of β-galactosidase; lacZ fragment
    423..456     +  protein_bind   lox71: Left element (LE) mutant of loxP (Araki et al., 2010). Cre-mediated recombination occurs in the 8-bp core sequence (GCATACAT). Cre recombinase
    465..836     +  CDS            ble: BLE_STRHI - Experimental evidence at protein level: Swiss-Prot protein existence level 1. Binding protein with a strong affinity to the bleomycin family of antibiotics. From Streptoalloteichus hindustanus.
    909..942     +  protein_bind   lox66: Right element (RE) mutant of loxP (Araki et al., 2010). Cre-mediated recombination occurs in the 8-bp core sequence (GCATACAT). Cre recombinase
   1023..1754    +  CDS            TagRFP-T: TagRFP-T is a basic (constitutively fluorescent) red fluorescent protein published in 2008, derived from Entacmaea quadricolor. It has low acid sensitivity.
   1845..1861    -  protein_bind   lac operator: The lac repressor binds to the lac operator to inhibit transcription in E. coli. This inhibition can be relieved by adding lactose or isopropyl-β-D-thiogalactopyranoside (IPTG). lac repressor encoded by lacI
   1869..1899    -  promoter       lac promoter: promoter for the E. coli lac operon
   1914..1935    -  protein_bind   CAP binding site: CAP binding activates transcription in the presence of cAMP. E. coli catabolite activator protein
   1948..2040    -  CDS            lacI (fragment): lac repressor; lacI; The lac repressor binds to the lac operator to inhibit transcription in E. coli. This inhibition can be relieved by adding lactose or isopropyl-β-D-thiogalactopyranoside (IPTG).
   2223..2811    -  rep_origin     ori: high-copy-number ColE1/pMB1/pBR322/pUC origin of replication
   2982..3842    -  CDS            AmpR: β-lactamase; bla; confers resistance to ampicillin, carbenicillin, and related antibiotics
   3843..3947    -  promoter       AmpR promoter: bla
   4042..35      +  CDS            rop (fragment) (across the origin): Rop protein, which maintains plasmids at low copy number; rop
