[The description below was written by a language model from this plasmid's Addgene catalogue record and pLannotate feature annotations shown in this document.]
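Description:
qTAG-N-Zeo-sTagRFP is an empty donor-cassette plasmid from the qTAG scaffold series for CRISPR-based endogenous tagging in mammalian cells. It is built on a pUC19 backbone and is about 4 kb in total. It replicates in E. coli at high copy from the ColE1/pUC origin and is selected with ampicillin through the β-lactamase gene and its native promoter. Remnants of the pUC19 lacZα region, the lac promoter/operator with its CAP binding site, and short bom, rop and lacI fragments flank the cassette as backbone carry-over.

The payload is a promoterless N-terminal tagging module. It comprises the ble (Zeocin/bleomycin-binding) resistance gene followed by a red fluorescent protein. The record names this protein sTagRFP, and the automated annotation matches it to TagRFP-T. According to the stated purpose, the two are linked by a 2A peptide, though the feature table does not annotate the 2A element itself. No mammalian promoter or polyadenylation signal is annotated. This fits a design in which expression depends on in-frame integration at the start of a target gene, so the endogenous promoter would drive both Zeocin resistance and the fluorescent fusion. The ble gene is bracketed by lox71 and lox66, mutant loxP sites in the same orientation. This arrangement should allow Cre recombinase to excise the selection marker after edited cells have been enriched, leaving the tag fused to the target protein.

No homology arms or gene insert are present. Users add locus-specific arms on either side of the cassette to create a homology-directed repair template for use with a CRISPR nuclease, followed by Zeocin selection of tagged cells.
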