Addgene plasmid #207701: qTAG-N-Zeo-sTagRFP
Purpose: (Empty Backbone) Empty N-terminus donor cassette. Integrate homology arms to target the N-terminus insertion of a Zeo-2A-sTagRFP cassette
Depositing lab: Laurence Pelletier. Depositing organization: Sinai Health System. Publication: qTAG: an adaptable plasmid scaffold for CRISPR-based endogenous tagging. Philip R, Sharma A, Matellan L, Erpf AC, Hsu WH, Tkach JM, Wyatt HDM, Pelletier L. EMBO J. 2024 Dec 12. doi: 10.1038/s44318-024-00337-5. PubMed 39668248.
Backbone
  Vector backbone: pUC19
  Backbone manufacturer: Invitrogen
  Backbone size (bp): 2686
  Vector type: Mammalian Expression, CRISPR ; Donor Cassette
  Selectable markers: Zeocin
Growth in bacteria
  Bacterial resistance: Ampicillin, 100 μg/mL
  Growth temperature: 37°C
  Growth strain: DH5alpha
  Copy number: High Copy
Gene/Insert
  Gene/Insert name: None
Terms and licenses: Academic/Nonprofit Terms; Industry Terms: Not Available to Industry
Depositor comments: Please visit https://www.biorxiv.org/content/10.1101/2023.11.01.565029v3 for bioRxiv preprint.
How to cite: qTAG-N-Zeo-sTagRFP was a gift from Laurence Pelletier (Addgene plasmid # 207701 ; http://n2t.net/addgene:207701 ; RRID:Addgene_207701)
